Addgene plasmid #228021: pFa6-TID-FRB-3HA-HIS3MX6
Purpose: For TurboID-FRB integration; yeast BioID with HIS3MX6 marker
Depositing lab: Joseph Reese. Depositing organization: Pennsylvania State University. Publication: Characterization of BioID tagging systems in budding yeast and exploring the interactome of the Ccr4-Not complex. Pfannenstein J, Tyryshkin M, Gulden ME, Doud EH, Mosley AL, Reese JC. G3 (Bethesda). 2024 Sep 13:jkae221. doi: 10.1093/g3journal/jkae221. PubMed 39271111.
Backbone
  Vector backbone: pFa6
  Vector type: Yeast Expression
  Selectable markers: HIS3
Growth in bacteria
  Bacterial resistance: Ampicillin, 100 μg/mL
  Growth temperature: 37°C
  Growth strain: DH5alpha
  Copy number: High Copy
Gene/Insert
  Gene/Insert name: TurboID-FRB
  Species: Other
  Tag / fusion protein: HA tag (C terminal on insert)
  Cloning method: Ligation Independent Cloning
Terms and licenses: Academic/Nonprofit Terms; Industry Terms: Not Available to Industry
How to cite: pFa6-TID-FRB-3HA-HIS3MX6 was a gift from Joseph Reese (Addgene plasmid # 228021 ; http://n2t.net/addgene:228021 ; RRID:Addgene_228021)
