[The description below was written by a language model from this plasmid's Addgene catalogue record and pLannotate feature annotations shown in this document.]
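Description:
pFa6-TID-FRB-3HA-HIS3MX6 is a pFA6-family yeast tagging plasmid, catalogued as a yeast expression vector, that serves as a source of a cassette for integrating a TurboID-FRB module into the budding yeast genome. It carries no yeast replication origin in the annotated features. In E. coli it is maintained at high copy through a ColE1/pUC-type origin and selected with ampicillin via the β-lactamase gene. Small remnants of lacI, rop and bom, plus flanking T7 and SP6 promoters, are backbone leftovers with no evident role in the payload.

The cassette begins with an open reading frame annotated as E. coli birA, which corresponds to TurboID, an engineered promiscuous biotin ligase derived from BirA. This is followed in the same orientation by an FRB domain (annotated as the T2098L variant of the FKBP-rapamycin binding domain of human FRAP/mTOR), then a C-terminal 3xHA epitope tag and the S. cerevisiae ADH1 terminator. No promoter is annotated upstream of this coding region, consistent with a design in which the module is fused in frame to the 3' end of a chromosomal gene and expressed from that gene's own promoter, although the record does not spell this out. Downstream lies the HIS3MX6 marker, a HIS3-type coding sequence flanked by the Ashbya gossypii TEF promoter and terminator, allowing selection of integrants by histidine prototrophy.

The stated purpose is TurboID-FRB integration for yeast BioID, that is, proximity-dependent biotinylation to map protein neighbourhoods. The FRB domain would permit ligand-induced dimerisation with an FKBP-tagged partner, and the HA tag allows detection of the fusion.
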