Features (pLannotate 1.2.2; 15 found; start..end, strand, type, name):
     85..1044    +  CDS            birA: BIRA_ECOLI - Also known as bioR, dhbB. Experimental evidence at protein level: Swiss-Prot protein existence level 1. Acts both as a biotin--[acetyl-CoA-carboxylase] ligase and a biotin-operon repressor. In the presence of ATP, BirA activates biotin to form the BirA-biotinyl-5'-adenylate (BirA-bio-5'-AMP or holoBirA) complex. HoloBirA can either transfer the biotinyl moiety to the biotin carboxyl carrier protein (BCCP) subunit of acetyl-CoA carboxylase, or bind to the biotin operator site and inhibit transcription of the operon. From Escherichia coli (strain K12).
   1069..1347    +  CDS            FRB*: T2098L mutant of FKBP-rapamycin binding domain of human FRAP binds synthetic ligands such as AP21967
   1354..1443    +  CDS            3xHA: three tandem HA epitope tags
   1470..1657    +  terminator     ADH1 terminator: S. cerevisiae ADH1; transcription terminator for the S. cerevisiae alcohol dehydrogenase 1 (ADH1) gene
   1732..2075    +  promoter       TEF promoter: Ashbya gossypii TEF promoter
   2118..2771    +  CDS            HIS3: HIS7_YEAST - Experimental evidence at protein level: Swiss-Prot protein existence level 1. From Saccharomyces cerevisiae (strain ATCC 204508 / S288c) (Baker's yeast).
   2778..2975    +  terminator     TEF terminator: Ashbya gossypii TEF terminator
   3080..3098    -  promoter       T7 promoter: promoter for bacteriophage T7 RNA polymerase
   3120..3173    -  CDS            lacI (fragment): lac repressor; lacI; The lac repressor binds to the lac operator to inhibit transcription in E. coli. This inhibition can be relieved by adding lactose or isopropyl-β-D-thiogalactopyranoside (IPTG).
   3356..3944    -  rep_origin     ori: high-copy-number ColE1/pMB1/pBR322/pUC origin of replication
   4115..4975    -  CDS            AmpR: β-lactamase; bla; confers resistance to ampicillin, carbenicillin, and related antibiotics
   4976..5080    -  promoter       AmpR promoter: bla
   5175..5210    +  CDS            rop (fragment): Rop protein, which maintains plasmids at low copy number; rop
   5312..5363    +  misc_feature   bom (fragment): basis of mobility region from pBR322
   5426..5444    +  promoter       SP6 promoter: promoter for bacteriophage SP6 RNA polymerase
>Addgene plasmid #228021 | pFa6-TID-FRB-3HA-HIS3MX6 | addgene full sequence | sequence record 454144 | Addgene NGS Result
ACGCGGCCGCCAGCTGAAGCTTCGTACGCTGCAGGTCGACGGATCCCCGGGTTAATTAACGCAAGAGATC
CGCCTGTGGCCACGATGAAAGATAACACGGTTCCCTTAAAATTGATAGCCCTTCTTGCCAATGGTGAGTT
TCATTCCGGGGAACAACTTGGCGAAACTCTGGGAATGAGCAGGGCAGCGATTAACAAGCATATCCAAACC
TTGAGAGACTGGGGAGTAGATGTGTTCACCGTGCCTGGTAAAGGTTATTCTTTGCCGGAACCTATCCCTC
TATTAAATGCGAAACAGATACTAGGACAACTGGACGGTGGTAGTGTTGCCGTATTGCCGGTTGTTGACTC
AACCAATCAATACTTGCTGGACAGAATTGGCGAACTTAAAAGCGGTGATGCGTGTATTGCAGAATATCAG
CAAGCAGGGAGAGGCTCAAGAGGTAGGAAATGGTTTTCACCTTTTGGCGCCAATCTTTACTTAAGTATGT
TCTGGCGTTTGAAGAGAGGGCCCGCGGCTATTGGTTTAGGTCCCGTTATCGGGATAGTTATGGCTGAAGC
GCTACGTAAACTTGGGGCCGACAAGGTCAGAGTGAAGTGGCCTAATGATCTATACTTGCAAGATAGAAAG
CTAGCGGGTATCCTGGTGGAGCTAGCGGGAATCACAGGGGACGCTGCCCAAATAGTAATCGGTGCTGGTA
TAAATGTCGCAATGCGTAGAGTCGAGGAATCAGTGGTGAACCAGGGCTGGATCACGTTGCAAGAGGCGGG
CATAAACCTGGACCGTAACACCCTTGCAGCGACCCTAATAAGAGAACTACGTGCTGCATTGGAGCTTTTT
GAGCAGGAGGGCCTGGCTCCGTACCTACCCAGGTGGGAGAAATTAGACAATTTCATAAACCGTCCAGTCA
AACTAATAATTGGAGATAAGGAGATTTTCGGTATTTCTCGTGGGATAGACAAGCAGGGAGCGTTGTTATT
AGAACAGGATGGTGTCATTAAACCTTGGATGGGCGGTGAAATTAGTCTTCGTAGTGCCGAAAAGGCTAGC
GGTTCTGGTGGTGCTAGCATCCTCTGGCATGAGATGTGGCATGAAGGCCTGGAAGAGGCATCTCGTTTGT
ACTTTGGGGAAAGGAACGTGAAAGGCATGTTTGAGGTGCTGGAGCCCTTGCATGCTATGATGGAACGGGG
CCCCCAGACTCTGAAGGAAACATCCTTTAATCAGGCCTATGGTCGAGATTTAATGGAGGCCCAAGAGTGG
TGCAGGAAGTACATGAAATCAGGGAATGTCAAGGACCTCCTCCAAGCCTGGGACCTCTATTATCATGTGT
TCCGACGAATCTCAAAGCTCGAGTACCCATACGATGTTCCTGACTATGCGGGCTATCCGTATGACGTCCC
GGACTATGCAGGATCTTATCCATATGACGTTCCAGATTACGCTGCTTGAGGCGCGCCACTTCTAAATAAG
CGAATTTCTTATGATTTATGATTTTTATTATTAAATAAGTTATAAAAAAAATAAGTGTATACAAATTTTA
AAGTGACTCTTAGGTTTTAAAACGAAAATTCTTATTCTTGAGTAACTCTTTCCTGTAGGTCAGGTTGCTT
TCTCAGGTATAGTATGAGGTCGCTCTTATTGACCACACCTCTACCGGCAGATCCGCTAGGGATAACAGGG
TAATATAGATCTGTTTAGCTTGCCTCGTCCCCGCCGGGTCACCCGGCCAGCGACATGGAGGCCCAGAATA
CCCTCCTTGACAGTCTTGACGTGCGCAGCTCAGGGGCATGATGTGACTGTCGCCCGTACATTTAGCCCAT
ACATCCCCATGTATAATCATTTGCATCCATACATTTTGATGGCCGCACGGCGCGAAGCAAAAATTACGGC
TCCTCGCTGCAGACCTGCGAGCAGGGAAACGCTCCCCTCACAGACGCGTTGAATTGTCCCCACGCCGCGC
CCCTGTAGAGAAATATAAAAGGTTAGGATTTGCCACTGAGGTTCTTCTTTCATATACTTCCTTTTAAAAT
CTTGCTAGGATACAGTTCTCACATCACATCCGAACATAAACAACCATGGCAGAACCAGCCCAAAAAAAGC
AAAAACAAACTGTTCAGGAGCGCAAGGCGTTTATCTCCCGTATCACTAATGAAACTAAAATTCAAATCGC
TATTTCGCTGAATGGTGGTTATATTCAAATAAAAGATTCGATTCTTCCTGCAAAGAAGGATGACGATGTA
GCTTCCCAAGCTACTCAGTCACAGGTCATCGATATTCACACAGGTGTTGGCTTTTTGGATCATATGATCC
ATGCGTTGGCAAAACACTCTGGTTGGTCTCTTATTGTTGAATGTATTGGTGACCTGCACATTGACGATCA
CCATACTACCGAAGATTGCGGTATCGCATTAGGGCAAGCGTTCAAAGAAGCAATGGGTGCTGTCCGTGGT
GTAAAAAGATTCGGTACTGGGTTCGCACCATTGGATGAGGCGCTATCACGTGCCGTAGTCGATTTATCTA
GTAGACCATTTGCTGTAATCGACCTTGGATTGAAGAGAGAGATGATTGGTGATTTATCCACTGAAATGAT
TCCACACTTTTTGGAAAGTTTCGCGGAGGCGGCCAGAATTACTTTGCATGTTGATTGTCTGAGAGGTTTC
AACGATCACCACAGAAGTGAGAGTGCGTTCAAGGCTTTGGCTGTTGCCATAAGAGAAGCTATTTCTAGCA
ATGGCACCAATGACGTTCCCTCAACCAAAGGTGTTTTGATGTGAAGTACTGACAATAAAAAGATTCTTGT
TTTCAAGAACTTGTCATTTGTATAGTTTTTTTATATTGTAGTTGTTCTATTTTAATCAAATGTTAGCGTG
ATTTATATTTTTTTTCGCCTCGACATCATCTGCCCAGATGCGAAGTTAAGTGCGCAGAAAGTAATATCAT
GCGTCAATCGTATGTGAATGCTGGTCGCTATACTGCTGTCGATTCGATACTAACGCCGCCATCCAGTTTA
AACGAGCTCGAATTCATCGATGATATCAGATCCACTAGTGGCCTATGCGGCCGCGGATCTGCCGGTCTCC
CTATAGTGAGTCGTATTAATTTCGATAAGCCAGGTTAACCTGCATTAATGAATCGGCCAACGCGCGGGGA
GAGGCGGTTTGCGTATTGGGCGCTCTTCCGCTTCCTCGCTCACTGACTCGCTGCGCTCGGTCGTTCGGCT
GCGGCGAGCGGTATCAGCTCACTCAAAGGCGGTAATACGGTTATCCACAGAATCAGGGGATAACGCAGGA
AAGAACATGTGAGCAAAAGGCCAGCAAAAGGCCAGGAACCGTAAAAAGGCCGCGTTGCTGGCGTTTTTCC
ATAGGCTCCGCCCCCCTGACGAGCATCACAAAAATCGACGCTCAAGTCAGAGGTGGCGAAACCCGACAGG
ACTATAAAGATACCAGGCGTTTCCCCCTGGAAGCTCCCTCGTGCGCTCTCCTGTTCCGACCCTGCCGCTT
ACCGGATACCTGTCCGCCTTTCTCCCTTCGGGAAGCGTGGCGCTTTCTCATAGCTCACGCTGTAGGTATC
TCAGTTCGGTGTAGGTCGTTCGCTCCAAGCTGGGCTGTGTGCACGAACCCCCCGTTCAGCCCGACCGCTG
CGCCTTATCCGGTAACTATCGTCTTGAGTCCAACCCGGTAAGACACGACTTATCGCCACTGGCAGCAGCC
ACTGGTAACAGGATTAGCAGAGCGAGGTATGTAGGCGGTGCTACAGAGTTCTTGAAGTGGTGGCCTAACT
ACGGCTACACTAGAAGAACAGTATTTGGTATCTGCGCTCTGCTGAAGCCAGTTACCTTCGGAAAAAGAGT
TGGTAGCTCTTGATCCGGCAAACAAACCACCGCTGGTAGCGGTGGTTTTTTTGTTTGCAAGCAGCAGATT
ACGCGCAGAAAAAAAGGATCTCAAGAAGATCCTTTGATCTTTTCTACGGGGTCTGACGCTCAGTGGAACG
AAAACTCACGTTAAGGGATTTTGGTCATGAGATTATCAAAAAGGATCTTCACCTAGATCCTTTTAAATTA
AAAATGAAGTTTTAAATCAATCTAAAGTATATATGAGTAAACTTGGTCTGACAGTTACCAATGCTTAATC
AGTGAGGCACCTATCTCAGCGATCTGTCTATTTCGTTCATCCATAGTTGCCTGACTCCCCGTCGTGTAGA
TAACTACGATACGGGAGGGCTTACCATCTGGCCCCAGTGCTGCAATGATACCGCGAGACCCACGCTCACC
GGCTCCAGATTTATCAGCAATAAACCAGCCAGCCGGAAGGGCCGAGCGCAGAAGTGGTCCTGCAACTTTA
TCCGCCTCCATCCAGTCTATTAATTGTTGCCGGGAAGCTAGAGTAAGTAGTTCGCCAGTTAATAGTTTGC
GCAACGTTGTTGCCATTGCTACAGGCATCGTGGTGTCACGCTCGTCGTTTGGTATGGCTTCATTCAGCTC
CGGTTCCCAACGATCAAGGCGAGTTACATGATCCCCCATGTTGTGCAAAAAAGCGGTTAGCTCCTTCGGT
CCTCCGATCGTTGTCAGAAGTAAGTTGGCCGCAGTGTTATCACTCATGGTTATGGCAGCACTGCATAATT
CTCTTACTGTCATGCCATCCGTAAGATGCTTTTCTGTGACTGGTGAGTACTCAACCAAGTCATTCTGAGA
ATAGTGTATGCGGCGACCGAGTTGCTCTTGCCCGGCGTCAATACGGGATAATACCGCGCCACATAGCAGA
ACTTTAAAAGTGCTCATCATTGGAAAACGTTCTTCGGGGCGAAAACTCTCAAGGATCTTACCGCTGTTGA
GATCCAGTTCGATGTAACCCACTCGTGCACCCAACTGATCTTCAGCATCTTTTACTTTCACCAGCGTTTC
TGGGTGAGCAAAAACAGGAAGGCAAAATGCCGCAAAAAAGGGAATAAGGGCGACACGGAAATGTTGAATA
CTCATACTCTTCCTTTTTCAATATTATTGAAGCATTTATCAGGGTTATTGTCTCATGAGCGGATACATAT
TTGAATGTATTTAGAAAAATAAACAAATAGGGGTTCCGCGCACATTTCCCCGAAAAGTGCCACCTGACGT
CTAAGAAACCATTATTATCATGACATTAACCTATAAAAATAGGCGTATCACGAGGCCCTTTCGTCTCGCG
CGTTTCGGTGATGACGGTGAAAACCTCTGACACATGCAGCTCCCGGAGACGGTCACAGCTTGTCTGTAAG
CGGATGCCGGGAGCAGACAAGCCCGTCAGGGCGCGTCAGCGGGTGTTGGCGGGTGTCGGGGCTGGCTTAA
CTATGCGGCATCAGAGCAGATTGTACTGAGAGTGCACCATATGGACATATTGTCGTTAGAACGCGGCTAC
AATTAATACATAACCTTATGTATCATACACATACGATTTAGGTGACACTATAGA
